>Addgene plasmid #206379 | pET-GFP-mSOX17 | addgene full sequence | sequence record 410028 | Addgene NGS Result
TGGCGAATGGG
[124 nt withheld, positions 12-135]
C
[91 nt withheld, positions 137-227]
A
[49 nt withheld, positions 229-277]
CCTTTGACGTTGGAGTCCACGTTCTTT
[37 nt withheld, positions 305-341]
ACCCTATCTCGGTCTATTCTTTTGATTTATAAGGGATTTTGCCGATTTCGGCCTATTGGTTAAAAAATGA
GCTGATTTAACAAAAATTTAACGCGAATTTTAACAAACTAGTAACGTTTACAATTTCAGGTGGCACTTTT
CGGGGAAATGTGCGCGGAACCCCTATTTGTTTATTTTTCTAAATACATTCAAATATGTATCCGCTCATGA
ATTAATTCTTAGAAAAACTCATCGAGCATCAAATGAAACTGCAATTTATTCATATCAGGATTATCAATAC
CATATTTTTGAAAAAGCCGTTTCTGTAATGAAGGAGAAAACTCACCGAGGCAGTTCCATAGGATGGCAAG
ATCCTGGTATCGGTCTGCGATTCCGACTCGTCCAACATCAATACAACCTATTAATTTCCCCTCGTCAAAA
ATAAGGTTATCAAGTGAGAAATCACCATGAGTGACGACTGAATCCGGTGAGAATGGCAAAAGTTTATGCA
TTTCTTTCCAGACTTGTTCAACAGGCCAGCCATTACGCTCGTCATCAAAATCACTCGCATCAACCAAACC
GTTATTCATTCGTGATTGCGCCTGAGCGAGACGAAATACGCGATCGCTGTTAAAAGGACAATTACAAACA
GGAATCGAATGCAACCGGCGCAGGAACACTGCCAGCGCATCAACAATGTTTTCACCTGAATCAGGATATT
CTTCTAATACCTGGAATGCTGTTTTCCCGGGGATCGCAGTGGTGAGTAACCATGCATCATCAGGAGTACG
GATAAAATGCTTGATGGTCGGAAGAGGCATAAATTCCGTCAGCCAGTTTAGTCTGACCATCTCATCTGTA
ACATCATTGGCAACGCTACCTTTGCCATGTTTCAGAAACAACTCTGGCGCATCGGGCTTCCCATACAATC
GATAGATTGTCGCACCTGATTGCCCGACATTATCGCGAGCCCATTTATACCCATATAAATCAGCATCCAT
GTTGGAATTTAATCGCGGCCTAGAGCAAGACGTTTCCCGTTGAATATGGCTCATAACACCCCTTGTATTA
CTGTTTATGTAAGCAGACAGTTTTATTGTTCATGACCAAAATCCCTTAACGTGAGTTTTCGTTCCACTGA
GCGTCAGACCCCGTAGAAAAGATCAAAGGATCTTCTTGAGATCCTTTTTTTCTGCGCGTAATCTGCTGCT
TGCAAACAAAAAAACCACCGCTACCAGCGGTGGTTTGTTTGCCGGATCAAGAGCTACCAACTCTTTTTCC
GAAGGTAACTGGCTTCAGCAGAGCGCAGATACCAAATACTGTCCTTCTAGTGTAGCCGTAGTTAGGCCAC
CACTTCAAGAACTCTGTAGCACCGCCTACATACCTCGCTCTGCTAATCCTGTTACCAGTGGCTGCTGCCA
GTGGCGATAAGTCGTGTCTTACCGGGTTGGACTCAAGACGATAGTTACCGGATAAGGCGCAGCGGTCGGG
CTGAACGGGGGGTTCGTGCACACAGCCCAGCTTGGAGCGAACGACCTACACCGAACTGAGATACCTACAG
CGTGAGCTATGAGAAAGCGCCACGCTTCCCGAAGGGAGAAAGGCGGACAGGTATCCGGTAAGCGGCAGGG
TCGGAACAGGAGAGCGCACGAGGGAGCTTCCAGGGGGAAACGCCTGGTATCTTTATAGTCCTGTCGGGTT
TCGCCACCTCTGACTTGAGCGTCGATTTTTGTGATGCTCGTCAGGGGGGCGGAGCCTATGGAAAAACGCC
AGCAACGCGGCCTTTTTACGGTTCCTGGCCTTTTGCTGGCCTTTTGCTCACATGTTCTTTCCTGCGTTAT
CCCCTGATTCTGTGGATAACCGTATTACCGCCTTTGAGTGAGCTGATACCGCTCGCCGCAGCCGAACGAC
CGAGCGCAGCGAGTCAGTGAGCGAGGAAGCGGAAGAGCGCCTGATGCGGTATTTTCTCCTTACGCATCTG
TGCGGTATTTCACACCGCAATGGTGCACTCTCAGTACAATCTGCTCTGATGCCGCATAGTTAAGCCAGTA
TACACTCCGCTATCGCTACGTGACTGGGTCATGGCTGCGCCCCGACACCCGCCAACACCCGCTGACGCGC
CCTGACGGGCTTGTCTGCTCCCGGCATCCGCTTACAGACAAGCTGTGACCGTCTCCGGGAGCTGCATGTG
TCAGAGGTTTTCACCGTCATCACCGAAACGCGCGAGGCAGCTGCGGTAAAGCTCATCAGCGTGGTCGTGA
AGCGATTCACAGATGTCTGCCTGTTCATCCGCGTCCAGCTCGTTGAGTTTCTCCAGAAGCGTTAATGTCT
GGCTTCTGATAAAGCGGGCCATGTTAAGGGCGGTTTTTTCCTGTTTGGTCACTGATGCCTCCGTGTAAGG
GGGATTTCTGTTCATGGGGGTAATGATACCGATGAAACGAGAGAGGATGCTCACGATACGGGTTACTGAT
GATGAACATGCCCGGTTACTGGAACGTTGTGAGGGTAAACAACTGGCGGTATGGATGCGGCGGGACCAGA
GAAAAATCACTCAGGGTCAATGCCAGCGCTTCGTTAATACAGATGTAGGTGTTCCACAGGGTAGCCAGCA
GCATCCTGCGATGCAGATCCGGAACATAATGGTGCAGGGCGCTGACTTCCGCGTTTCCAGACTTTACGAA
ACACGGAAACCGAAGACCATTCATGTTGTTGCTCAGGTCGCAGACGTTTTGCAGCAGCAGTCGCTTCACG
TTCGCTCGCGTATCGGTGATTCATTCTGCTAACCAGTAAGGCAACCCCGCCAGCCTAGCCGGGTCCTCAA
CGACAGGAGCACGATCATGCGCACCCGTGGGGCCGCCATGCCGGCGATAATGGCCTGCTTCTCGCCGAAA
CGTTTGGTGGCGGGACCAGTGACGAAGGCTTGAGCGAGGGCGTGCAAGATTCCGAATACCGCAAGCGACA
GGCCGATCATCGTCGCGCTCCAGCGAAAGCGGTCCTCGCCGAAAATGACCCAGAGCGCTGCCGGCACCTG
TCCTACGAGTTGCATGATAAAGAAGACAGTCATAAGTGCGGCGACGATAGTCATGCCCCGCGCCCACCGG
AAGGAGCTGACTGGGTTGAAGGCTCTCAAGGGCATCGGTCGAGATCCCGGTGCCTAATGAGTGAGCTAAC
TTACATTAATTGCGTTGCGCTCACTGCCCGCTTTCCAGTCGGGAAACCTGTCGTGCCAGCTGCATTAATG
AATCGGCCAACGCGCGGGGAGAGGCGGTTTGCGTATTGGGCGCCAGGGTGGTTTTTCTTTTCACCAGTGA
GACGGGCAACAGCTGATTGCCCTTCACCGCCTGGCCCTGAGAGAGTTGCAGCAAGCGGTCCACGCTGGTT
TGCCCCAGCAGGCGAAAATCCTGTTTGATGGTGGTTAACGGCGGGATATAACATGAGCTGTCTTCGGTAT
CGTCGTATCCCACTACCGAGATATCCGCACCAACGCGCAGCCCGGACTCGGTAATGGCGCGCATTGCGCC
CAGCGCCATCTGATCGTTGGCAACCAGCATCGCAGTGGGAACGATACCCTCATTCAGCATTTGCATGGTT
TGTTGAAAACCGGACATGGCACTCCAGTCGCCTTCCCGTTCCGCTATCGGCTGAATTTGATTGCGAGTGA
GATATTTATGCCAGCCAGCCAGACGCAGACGCGCCGAGACAGAACTTAATGGGCCCGCTAACAGCGCGAT
TTGCTGGTGACCCAATGCGACCAGATGCTCCACGCCCAGTCGCGTACCGTCTTCATGGGAGAAAATAATA
CTGTTGATGGGTGTCTGGTCAGAGACATCAAGAAATAACGCCGGAACATTAGTGCAGGCAGCTTCCACAG
CAATGGCATCCTGGTCATCCAGCGGATAGTTAATGATCAGCCCACTGACGCGTTGCGCGAGAAGATTGTG
CACCGCCGCTTTACAGGCTTCGACGCCGCTTCGTTCTACCATCGACACCACCACGCTGGCACCCAGTTGA
TCGGCGCGAGATTTAATCGCCGCGACAATTTGCGACGGCGCGTGCAGGGCCAGACTGGAGGTGGCAACGC
CAATCAGCAACGACTGTTTGCCCGCCAGTTGTTGTGCCACGCGGTTGGGAATGTAATTCAGCTCCGCCAT
CGCCGCTTCCACTTTTTCCCGCGTTTTCGCAGAAACGTGGCTGGCCTGGTTCACCACGCGGGAAACGGTC
TGATAAGAGACACCGGCATACTCTGCGACATCGTATAACGTTACTGGTTTCACATTCACCACCCTGAATT
GACTCTCTTCCGGGCGCTATCATGCCATACCGCGAAAGGTTTTGCGCCATTCGATGGTGTCCGGGATCTC
GACGCTCTCCCTTATGCGACTCCTGCATTAGGAAGCAGCCCAGTAGTAGGTTGAGGCCGTTGAGCACCGC
CGCCGCAAGGAATGGTGCATGCAAGGAGATGGCGCCCAACAGTCCCCCGGCCACGGGGCCTGCCACCATA
CCCACGCCGAAACAAGCGCTCATGAGCCCGAAGTGGCGAGCCCGATCTTCCCCATCGGTGATGTCGGCGA
TATAGGCGCCAGCAACCGCACCTGTGGCGCCGGTGATGCCGGCCACGATGCGTCCGGCGTAGAGGATCGA
GATCTCGATCCCGCGAAATTAATACGACTCACTATAGGGGAATTGTGAGCGGATAACAATTCCCCTCTAG
AAATAATTTTGTTTAACTTTAAGAAGGAGATATACCATGCACCATCACCATCACCATGGGATCGAGGAAA
ACCTGTACTTCCAATCCGGTTCTGGAGTGAGCAAGGGCGAGGAGCTGTTCACCGGGGTGGTGCCCATCCT
GGTCGAGCTGGACGGCGACGTAAACGGCCACAAGTTCAGCGTGCGCGGCGAGGGCGAGGGCGATGCCACC
AACGGCAAGCTGACCCTGAAGTTCATCTGCACCACCGGCAAGCTGCCCGTGCCCTGGCCCACCCTCGTGA
CCACCCTGACCTACGGCGTGCAGTGCTTCAGCCGCTACCCCGACCACATGAAGCAGCACGACTTCTTCAA
GTCCGCCATGCCCGAAGGCTACGTCCAGGAGCGCACCATCTCCTTCAAGGACGACGGCACCTACAAGACC
CGCGCCGAGGTGAAGTTCGAGGGCGACACCCTGGTGAACCGCATCGAGCTGAAGGGCATCGACTTCAAGG
AGGACGGCAACATCCTGGGGCACAAGCTGGAGTACAACTTCAACAGCCACAACGTCTATATCACGGCCGA
CAAGCAGAAGAACGGCATCAAGGCGAACTTCAAGATCCGCCACAACGTCGAGGACGGCAGCGTGCAGCTC
GCCGACCACTACCAGCAGAACACCCCCATCGGCGACGGCCCCGTGCTGCTGCCCGACAACCACTACCTGA
GCACCCAGTCCAAGCTGAGCAAAGACCCCAACGAGAAGCGCGATCACATGGTCCTGCTGGAGTTCGTGAC
CGCCGCCGGGATCACTCTCGGCATGGACGAGCTGTACAAGGGTGCACCGGGTTCTGCGGGTTCTGCCGCA
GGTGGATCCGGTATGAGCAGCCCGGATGCGGGATACGCCAGTGACGACCAGAGCCAGCCCCGGAGCGCGC
AGCCCGCGGTGATGGCAGGGTTGGGCCCCTGTCCCTGGGCCGAGTCCCTGAGCCCCCTCGGGGATGTAAA
GGTGAAAGGCGAGGTGGTGGCGAGTAGCGGGGCGCCAGCCGGGACGTCGGGCCGAGCCAAAGCGGAGTCT
CGCATCCGGCGGCCGATGAACGCCTTTATGGTGTGGGCCAAAGACGAACGCAAGCGGTTGGCACAGCAGA
ACCCAGATCTGCACAACGCAGAGCTAAGCAAGATGCTAGGCAAGTCTTGGAAGGCGTTGACCTTGGCAGA
GAAGCGGCCCTTCGTGGAAGAGGCCGAGCGGCTGCGCGTGCAGCATATGCAGGACCACCCCAACTACAAG
TACCGGCCGCGGCGGCGCAAGCAGGTGAAGCGCATGAAGCGGGTGGAGGGAGGCTTCCTGCACGCTCTCG
TCGAGCCCCAGGCCGGCGCGCTTGGTCCCGAGGGCGGCCGCGTGGCCATGGATGGCCTGGGTCTGCCTTT
CCCGGAGCCGGGCTATCCGGCCGGTCCTCCGCTGATGTCTCCGCACATGGGCCCCCACTATCGGGACTGC
CAGGGACTGGGCGCTCCCGCGCTCGACGGCTACCCTCTGCCCACTCCGGACACATCCCCGCTGGATGGCG
TGGAGCAGGACCCGGCTTTCTTTGCAGCCCCGCTGCCAGGGGACTGCCCGGCGGCCGGCACCTACACTTA
CGCTCCAGTCTCGGACTATGCAGTGTCCGTAGAGCCGCCCGCTGGCCCCATGCGAGTGGGGCCGGACCCC
TCGGGCCCTGCGATGCCGGGGATCCTGGCGCCCCCCAGCGCTCTGCACCTGTACTACGGCGCGATGGGCT
CGCCCGCCGCAAGTGCGGGGCGCGGTTTCCACGCGCAACCCCAGCAGCCGCTGCAACCGCAGGCACCGCC
CCCGCCACCGCAGCAGCAGCACCCAGCGCACGGCCCCGGGCAACCTTCGCCCCCTCCCGAGGCTCTGCCC
TGCCGGGATGGCACGGAATCCAACCAGCCCACTGAGCTCCTAGGGGAGGTGGACCGCACGGAATTCGAAC
AGTATCTGCCCTTTGTGTATAAGCCCGAGATGGGTCTTCCCTACCAGGGACACGACTGCGGAGTGAACCT
CTCAGACAGCCACGGAGCCATTTCCTCCGTGGTGTCCGACGCTAGCTCAGCGGTCTACTATTGCAACTAC
CCCGACATTTAATAACTAACCGAATTCGAGCGCCGTCGACAAGCTTGCGGCCGCACTCGAGCACCACCAC
CACCACCACTGAGATCCGGCTGCTAACAAAGCCCGAAAGGAAGCTGAGTTGGCTGCTGCCACCGCTGAGC
AATAACTAGCATAACCCCTTGGGGCCTCTAAACGGGTCTTGAGGGGTTTTTTGCTGAAAGGAGGAACTAT
ATCCGGAT
Features (pLannotate 1.2.2; 22 found; start..end, strand, type, name):
     12..440     +  rep_origin     f1 ori (sequence partly withheld): f1 bacteriophage origin of replication; arrow indicates direction of (+) strand synthesis
    494..551     +  promoter       AmpR promoter (fragment): bla
    560..1375    -  CDS            KanR: aminoglycoside phosphotransferase; aph(3')-Ia; confers resistance to kanamycin in bacteria or G418 (Geneticin®) in eukaryotes
   1497..2085    +  rep_origin     ori: high-copy-number ColE1/pMB1/pBR322/pUC origin of replication
   2271..2410    -  misc_feature   bom: basis of mobility region from pBR322
   2512..2703    -  CDS            rop: Rop protein, which maintains plasmids at low copy number; rop
   2720..3100    +  CDS            YPB1_ECOLX: Protein predicted: Swiss-Prot protein existence level 4. From Escherichia coli.
   3172..3463    -  CDS            TcR (fragment): tetracycline efflux protein; tet; confers resistance to tetracycline
   3478..3499    -  protein_bind   CAP binding site: CAP binding activates transcription in the presence of cAMP. E. coli catabolite activator protein
   3512..4594    -  CDS            lacI: lac repressor; lacI; The lac repressor binds to the lac operator to inhibit transcription in E. coli. This inhibition can be relieved by adding lactose or isopropyl-β-D-thiogalactopyranoside (IPTG).
   4595..4672    -  promoter       lacI promoter: lacI
   4680..4959    -  CDS            TcR (fragment): tetracycline efflux protein; tet; confers resistance to tetracycline
   4981..4999    +  promoter       T7 promoter: promoter for bacteriophage T7 RNA polymerase
   5000..5024    +  protein_bind   lac operator: The lac repressor binds to the lac operator to inhibit transcription in E. coli. This inhibition can be relieved by adding lactose or isopropyl-β-D-thiogalactopyranoside (IPTG). lac repressor encoded by lacI
   5039..5061    +  RBS            RBS: efficient ribosome binding site from bacteriophage T7 gene 10 (Olins and Rangwala, 1989)
   5071..5088    +  CDS            6xHis: 6xHis affinity tag
   5098..5114    +  CDS            TEV site (fragment): tobacco etch virus (TEV) protease recognition and cleavage site
   5128..5841    +  CDS            SiriusGFP: enhanced GFP (EGFP) derivative that exhibits robust folding and enhanced photostability (Zhong et al., 2019) mammalian codon-optimized
   5884..7140    +  CDS            Sox17: SOX17_MOUSE - Also known as Sox-17. Experimental evidence at protein level: Swiss-Prot protein existence level 1. [Isoform 2]: Has no DNA-binding activity, and does not function as transcriptional activator. From Mus musculus (Mouse).
   7193..7210    +  CDS            9xHis (fragment): 9xHis affinity tag
   7220..7269    +  CDS            SET1 (fragment): solubility-enhancement tag derived from T7 phage gene 10B
   7277..7324    +  terminator     T7 terminator: transcription terminator for bacteriophage T7 RNA polymerase
