[The description below was written by a language model from this plasmid's Addgene catalogue record and pLannotate feature annotations shown in this document.]
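Description:
pET-GFP-mSOX17 is a 7,349-nt bacterial expression plasmid built on a pET backbone for producing mouse SOX17 as an N-terminal EGFP fusion protein in E. coli. It is maintained by a ColE1/pBR322-type origin accompanied by the bom mobility region and the rop gene, which moderates copy number (the record lists copy number as unknown). Selection is by kanamycin through an aminoglycoside phosphotransferase gene. An f1 phage origin is also present, along with tetracycline-resistance gene fragments that appear to be nonfunctional backbone remnants.

Expression follows the standard pET arrangement. A T7 promoter immediately followed by a lac operator drives the open reading frame, and a plasmid-borne lacI gene with its own promoter supplies repressor, so transcription depends on a host providing T7 RNA polymerase and is induced with IPTG. Downstream of the T7 gene 10 ribosome binding site, the annotated coding region begins with a 6xHis affinity tag and a partially matched TEV protease site, which would allow purification and possibly tag removal. Next comes a GFP coding sequence, which the automated annotation matches to an EGFP derivative while the catalogue describes it as EGFP, and then mouse Sox17, inserted by Gibson cloning. Beyond Sox17 the table shows a short His-tag fragment and a fragment of a T7 gene 10-derived sequence before the T7 terminator. Whether these are translated as part of the fusion is not stated.

The stated purpose is recombinant protein production. A fluorescent, affinity-tagged SOX17 of this kind suits purification and in vitro biochemical work, and the associated study examined engineered SOX17 in pluripotency induction and maintenance.
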