Addgene plasmid #206379: pET-GFP-mSOX17
Purpose: Expresses EGFP fused mouse SOX17 in bacteria, for protein production.
Depositing lab: Ralf Jauch. Depositing organization: University of Hong Kong. Publication: Evaluation of the determinants for improved pluripotency induction and maintenance by engineered SOX17. Hu H, Ho DHH, Tan DS, MacCarthy CM, Yu CH, Weng M, Scholer HR, Jauch R. Nucleic Acids Res. 2023 Aug 23:gkad597. doi: 10.1093/nar/gkad597. PubMed 37607832.
Backbone
  Vector backbone: pET
  Vector type: Bacterial Expression
Growth in bacteria
  Bacterial resistance: Kanamycin, 50 μg/mL
  Growth temperature: 37°C
  Growth strain: DH5alpha
  Copy number: Unknown
Gene/Insert
  Gene/Insert name: Sox17
  Species: M. musculus (mouse)
  Entrez Gene: Sox17
  Tag / fusion protein: EGFP (N terminal on insert)
  Cloning method: Gibson Cloning
Terms and licenses: Academic/Nonprofit Terms; Industry Terms: Not Available to Industry
How to cite: pET-GFP-mSOX17 was a gift from Ralf Jauch (Addgene plasmid # 206379 ; http://n2t.net/addgene:206379 ; RRID:Addgene_206379)
